>Addgene plasmid #19228 | pBS ALS2 | addgene partial sequence | sequence record 25023 | T3 5'-GCAATTAACCCTCACTAAAGG-3'
GGNCTCCCGCGGTGGCGGCCGCTCTAGAACTAGTGGATCCCCCGGGCTGCAGGAATTCGGCACGAGGCTG
GAATTAGCCAGCCCGTCAGCAAGGTGTTTGTTGAAAAAAATCGACGTTTTCAAGCAGCTGACCGTGCAGA
ATTGATTAAAACCACTGAAAATATCAACGTGCTTTTGGATGTGAAGTCGTCTTGGACAACCAGAGATGTT
GCCCTCTCTGTGCACAGAAGTTTCAGGGTGATCGGGCTCTTTACCCATGGCTTTCTTGCTGGCTACGCTG
TGTGGAACATCGTTGTTATCTACATTTTGGCAGGAAATCAGCTTACCACGGTTTCTAACCTGCTACAGCA
GTATAAAATGCTGGCCTACCCCGCTCAAAGTTTGTTCTATTTGTTGCTGTCTATCAGCACAGTCTCAGCC
TTTGATAGGATTGATTTGGCAAAAGCATCAGTTGCACTGAGGGGTTTTCTTACCCTAGACCCAGCGGCAT
TGGCTTCATTCTTGTACTTCACTGCTCTTATCTTATCCTTAAGTCAGCAGATGACATGTGACAGAATTAA
CCTCTACACACCGCCTTCAGAAAATGGCAGCATCTGGACTGCAGGTATGGAGGAAGAAATTCTTCAGCCA
TGGATTGTCGTGAATCTGGTAGTATCTATTCTAGTTGGGGCAAGTTGGATCTTCTTGTCTTACCGACCAG
AGCTGGACCACAGTGAAGAACTGATGTTTCATACTGAAATTGAGGAATTTCCCCAGGGTGTTATCATACN
AGAATCCANCCGNTAGGGGGAAAATGCACCTGNAGCTNNACTGAGGGCTCATGCTTTCTGNCNTTAAN
