[The description below was written by a language model from this plasmid's Addgene catalogue record.]
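Description:
pBS ALS2 is a pBluescript-based cloning plasmid (Stratagene backbone of about 3 kb) carrying a chicken (Gallus gallus) sequence from the ALS2 gene, amyotrophic lateral sclerosis 2 (juvenile), also called Als2. It is maintained in E. coli as a high-copy plasmid under ampicillin selection. The repository lists it as a bacterial expression vector, but nothing in the record indicates that it is meant to produce protein. pBluescript is a general-purpose phagemid used mainly for cloning, sequencing and in vitro transcription.

The insert was cloned by restriction digestion between XhoI on the 5′ side and EcoRI on the 3′ side, and the record does not say whether either site survived cloning. The insert size is not given, nor whether it is a full coding sequence or a partial cDNA. The linked GenBank entry and the depositor's note calling it a numbered "probe" suggest a cDNA fragment rather than a complete open reading frame. The listed sequencing primers are T3 on the 5′ side and T7 on the 3′ side, consistent with the standard pBluescript layout in which T3 and T7 phage promoters flank the polylinker. That layout allows sense or antisense RNA to be transcribed in vitro from linearised template.

Together with the associated study of gene expression subdomains in the perichondrium and periosteum of developing skeletal elements, this points to use as a template for labelled riboprobes to detect ALS2 transcripts by in situ hybridisation in chick tissue. The record does not state which polymerase yields the antisense strand, and no feature table was supplied.
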