Addgene plasmid #19228: pBS ALS2
Depositing lab: Cliff Tabin. Depositing organization: Harvard Medical School. Publication: Identification of unique molecular subdomains in the perichondrium and periosteum and their role in regulating gene expression in the underlying chondrocytes. Bandyopadhyay A, Kubilus JK, Crochiere ML, Linsenmayer TF, Tabin CJ. Dev Biol. 2008 Sep 1;321(1):162-74. doi: 10.1016/j.ydbio.2008.06.012. Epub 2008 Jun 16. PubMed 18602913.
Backbone
  Vector backbone: pBluescript
  Backbone manufacturer: Stratagene
  Backbone size w/o insert (bp): 3000
  Vector type: Bacterial Expression
Growth in bacteria
  Bacterial resistance: Ampicillin, 100 μg/mL
  Growth temperature: 37°C
  Growth strain: DH5alpha
  Copy number: High Copy
Gene/Insert
  Gene/Insert name: Amyotrophic lateral sclerosis 2 (juvenile) (alt name: Als2)
  Species: G. gallus (chicken)
  GenBank ID: FG356230
  Entrez Gene: ALS2
  Cloning method: Restriction Enzyme; 5′ cloning site XhoI (unknown if destroyed); 3′ cloning site EcoRI (unknown if destroyed)
  Sequencing primers: 5′ T3; 3′ T7
Terms and licenses: Academic/Nonprofit Terms; Industry Terms: Not Available to Industry
Depositor comments: Probe 2_78
How to cite: pBS ALS2 was a gift from Cliff Tabin (Addgene plasmid # 19228 ; http://n2t.net/addgene:19228 ; RRID:Addgene_19228)
